>Addgene plasmid #91858 | p2CT-His-MBP-Lbu_C2c2_N314A | addgene full sequence | sequence record 181383 | Addgene NGS Result
TTCAACCTGCAAGAACCGTACTTCACCTGGCCGCTGATTGCTGCTGACGGGGGTTATGCGTTCAAGTATG
AAAACGGCAAGTACGACATTAAAGACGTGGGCGTGGATAACGCTGGCGCGAAAGCGGGTCTGACCTTCCT
GGTTGACCTGATTAAAAACAAACACATGAATGCAGACACCGATTACTCCATCGCAGAAGCTGCCTTTAAT
AAAGGCGAAACAGCGATGACCATCAACGGCCCGTGGGCATGGTCCAACATCGACACCAGCAAAGTGAATT
ATGGTGTAACGGTACTGCCGACCTTCAAGGGTCAACCATCCAAACCGTTCGTTGGCGTGCTGAGCGCAGG
TATTAACGCCGCCAGTCCGAACAAAGAGCTGGCAAAAGAGTTCCTCGAAAACTATCTGCTGACTGATGAA
GGTCTGGAAGCGGTTAATAAAGACAAACCGCTGGGTGCCGTAGCGCTGAAGTCTTACGAGGAAGAGTTGG
CGAAAGATCCACGTATTGCCGCCACTATGGAAAACGCCCAGAAAGGTGAAATCATGCCGAACATCCCGCA
GATGTCCGCTTTCTGGTATGCCGTGCGTACTGCGGTGATCAACGCCGCCAGCGGTCGTCAGACTGTCGAT
GAAGCCCTGAAAGACGCGCAGACTAATTCGAGCTCGAACAACAACAACAATAACAATAACAACAACCTCG
GGATCGAGGAAAACCTGTACTTCCAATCCAATGCAATGAAAGTGACGAAGGTAGGAGGCATTTCGCATAA
GAAGTACACGTCCGAAGGCCGCTTAGTGAAGTCAGAATCGGAAGAAAATCGCACAGACGAACGTCTGTCG
GCGTTGCTTAATATGCGCCTTGACATGTATATCAAGAATCCCAGCAGCACGGAAACCAAGGAAAATCAAA
AACGCATTGGGAAATTAAAGAAATTCTTCTCAAACAAAATGGTCTATCTTAAAGACAATACCTTGAGTTT
GAAGAATGGGAAAAAGGAGAACATTGATCGTGAGTATTCTGAGACTGACATCCTTGAGAGCGATGTCCGT
GACAAGAAAAACTTCGCCGTGTTGAAAAAGATCTATCTGAATGAAAACGTGAACTCGGAGGAATTGGAAG
TTTTTCGTAACGACATTAAGAAGAAACTGAACAAAATCAACAGCCTGAAGTACTCATTTGAAAAGAATAA
GGCGAATTATCAAAAGATTAATGAGAATAACATCGAGAAGGTTGAAGGTAAGTCAAAGCGTAACATTATT
TACGATTATTATCGTGAGTCAGCGAAACGTGACGCTTATGTAAGCAATGTGAAAGAAGCCTTTGATAAGC
TTTACAAGGAAGAGGACATTGCAAAACTTGTTCTTGAAATTGAGAACCTTACGAAGTTAGAGAAATACAA
GATTCGCGAGTTCTACCACGAAATTATTGGACGTAAGAATGACAAGGAAAACTTTGCAAAAATCATCTAC
GAAGAAATCCAGAATGTTAATAACATGAAAGAGTTGATCGAGAAGGTACCGGACATGAGTGAGTTGAAAA
AGAGCCAAGTATTTTACAAGTATTACTTAGACAAAGAAGAGTTGAACGACAAGAACATCAAATACGCGTT
TTGTCATTTCGTGGAAATCGAAATGAGTCAGTTGCTGAAGAACTACGTATATAAGCGCTTAAGTGCAATC
TCGAATGACAAAATTAAGCGTATCTTTGAATACCAGAACTTGAAAAAATTGATCGAAAATAAGCTGTTAA
ACAAACTTGACACGTACGTCCGTAATTGTGGAAAGTATAATTATTATTTGCAAGACGGCGAAATTGCCAC
TTCAGATTTCATCGCCCGCAACCGTCAGAATGAAGCGTTTCTTCGCAACATCATTGGGGTGTCATCTGTG
GCCTACTTTTCTCTTCGCAACATTCTTGAAACGGAGAACGAGAATGATATTACTGGGCGTATGCGCGGCA
AAACAGTTAAGAACAATAAAGGTGAAGAGAAGTACGTGTCCGGAGAAGTTGATAAGATCTATAATGAAAA
TAAGAAGAACGAGGTTAAGGAGAACTTAAAAATGTTCTATTCGTACGATTTCAATATGGACAACAAGAAT
GAAATCGAAGATTTCTTCGCCAACATCGACGAGGCGATTTCTTCCATCCGTCACGGTATTGTCCACTTCA
ACTTGGAATTAGAAGGTAAGGATATCTTTGCGTTCAAGAACATTGCGCCATCCGAAATCTCAAAGAAGAT
GTTTCAGAATGAGATTAACGAGAAAAAACTGAAATTGAAGATCTTTCGTCAACTGAACTCTGCCAACGTG
TTCCGCTATCTCGAAAAGTATAAAATTCTGAATTACCTTAAACGTACACGCTTCGAGTTTGTCAATAAAA
ATATCCCATTCGTCCCGTCTTTCACCAAATTATATTCGCGCATTGATGACCTGAAGAATAGTCTTGGGAT
TTACTGGAAAACTCCGAAAACAAACGACGACAATAAGACTAAGGAGATTATTGATGCCCAAATCTATTTG
CTTAAAAACATCTATTACGGGGAGTTCCTGAATTATTTCATGTCGAACAATGGTAATTTCTTTGAGATTT
CTAAAGAAATCATCGAATTGAACAAGAACGATAAACGCAACTTAAAGACTGGGTTTTACAAGCTGCAAAA
GTTTGAAGACATCCAGGAGAAGATTCCAAAGGAATACTTGGCGAATATCCAGTCCCTGTACATGATTAAT
GCCGGTAATCAGGACGAAGAAGAAAAGGACACTTATATTGATTTCATTCAAAAGATCTTCTTAAAGGGAT
TTATGACGTATCTTGCTAATAACGGTCGTTTAAGTCTGATTTACATCGGCTCGGATGAAGAAACAAATAC
GTCATTAGCAGAAAAGAAGCAAGAGTTTGACAAGTTCTTGAAGAAGTACGAGCAGAACAATAATATCAAG
ATCCCCTATGAGATCAATGAATTCCTGCGTGAGATCAAACTGGGAAACATCCTGAAGTATACTGAGCGTT
TAAACATGTTCTACCTTATCTTAAAGCTTTTGAATCACAAGGAGCTGACAAATCTGAAGGGTAGTCTTGA
AAAATATCAGTCTGCCAATAAGGAAGAAGCGTTCTCTGACCAATTGGAGTTAATTAACCTGCTTAACCTT
GACAACAACCGCGTGACGGAAGACTTCGAATTAGAGGCCGACGAGATTGGAAAATTTCTTGATTTCAATG
GCAACAAAGTTAAGGATAACAAGGAACTGAAAAAGTTCGATACAAACAAGATCTACTTTGACGGCGAGAA
CATTATCAAACACCGTGCCTTCTACAATATTAAGAAATATGGCATGTTAAACTTACTGGAGAAAATTGCC
GACAAGGCTGGATACAAGATCTCGATCGAAGAGCTGAAGAAATACTCCAATAAAAAGAATGAGATCGAGA
AGAACCATAAGATGCAGGAAAATCTGCACCGCAAATACGCTCGTCCCCGTAAAGACGAGAAGTTTACAGA
TGAGGACTATGAAAGTTACAAGCAAGCTATTGAGAATATTGAGGAGTACACCCACCTTAAGAACAAGGTA
GAATTCAATGAGCTGAATTTACTGCAGGGCCTGTTGCTGCGCATTTTACATCGTTTAGTCGGATATACCT
CAATTTGGGAACGCGATCTGCGCTTCCGCCTTAAAGGTGAGTTCCCAGAAAACCAATACATCGAAGAGAT
CTTCAACTTTGAAAATAAGAAGAACGTGAAGTACAAAGGGGGTCAGATTGTAGAGAAATACATTAAATTC
TACAAGGAATTACATCAAAATGATGAAGTTAAGATCAACAAGTACAGTTCCGCGAATATCAAGGTGTTGA
AGCAAGAAAAGAAGGACCTTTATATTCGCAATTACATCGCCCACTTCAATTATATTCCTCACGCCGAGAT
CTCACTGCTGGAAGTCCTTGAAAATTTGCGTAAATTGCTGTCCTACGATCGCAAACTGAAAAATGCCGTA
ATGAAATCAGTAGTTGATATCCTTAAGGAGTATGGTTTTGTAGCCACATTCAAAATCGGGGCGGACAAGA
AGATCGGTATTCAGACACTGGAGAGCGAAAAAATCGTGCATCTTAAGAATCTTAAGAAGAAGAAGTTAAT
GACTGACCGCAATTCCGAGGAACTTTGCAAATTGGTGAAGATTATGTTTGAATACAAAATGGAAGAGAAA
AAGTCTGAAAACTAATAACATTGGAAGTGGATAACGGATCCGCGATCGCGGCGCGCCACCTGGTGGCCGG
CCGGTACCACGCGTGCGCGCTGATCCGGCTGCTAACAAAGCCCGAAAGGAAGCTGAGTTGGCTGCTGCCA
CCGCTGAGCAATAACTAGCATAACCCCTTGGGGCCTCTAAACGGGTCTTGAGGGGTTTTTTGCTGAAAGG
AGGAACTATATCCGGATATCCACAGGACGGGTGTGGTCGCCATGATCGCGTAGTCGATAGTGGCTCCAAG
TAGCGAAGCGAGCAGGACTGGGCGGCGGCCAAAGCGGTCGGACAGTGCTCCGAGAACGGGTGCGCATAGA
AATTGCATCAACGCATATAGCGCTAGCAGCACGCCATAGTGACTGGCGATGCTGTCGGAATGGACGATAT
CCCGCAAGAGGCCCGGCAGTACCGGCATAACCAAGCCTATGCCTACAGCATCCAGGGTGACGGTGCCGAG
GATGACGATGAGCGCATTGTTAGATTTCATACACGGTGCCTGACTGCGTTAGCAATTTAACTGTGATAAA
CTACCGCATTAAAGCTTATCGATGATAAGCTGTCAAACATGAGAATTCTTGAAGACGAAAGGGCCTCGTG
ATACGCCTATTTTTATAGGTTAATGTCATGATAATAATGGTTTCTTAGACGTCAGGTGGCACTTTTCGGG
GAAATGTGCGCGGAACCCCTATTTGTTTATTTTTCTAAATACATTCAAATATGTATCCGCTCATGAGACA
ATAACCCTGATAAATGCTTCAATAACATTGAAAAAGGAAGAGTATGAGTATTCAACATTTCCGTGTCGCC
CTTATTCCCTTTTTTGCGGCATTTTGCCTTCCTGTTTTTGCTCACCCAGAAACGCTGGTGAAAGTAAAAG
ATGCTGAAGATCAGTTGGGTGCACGAGTGGGTTACATCGAACTGGATCTCAACAGCGGTAAGATCCTTGA
GAGTTTTCGCCCCGAAGAACGTTTTCCAATGATGAGCACTTTTAAAGTTCTGCTATGTGGCGCGGTATTA
TCCCGTGTTGACGCCGGGCAAGAGCAACTCGGTCGCCGCATACACTATTCTCAGAATGACTTGGTTGAGT
ACTCACCAGTCACAGAAAAGCATCTTACGGATGGCATGACAGTAAGAGAATTATGCAGTGCTGCCATAAC
CATGAGTGATAACACTGCGGCCAACTTACTTCTGACAACGATCGGAGGACCGAAGGAGCTAACCGCTTTT
TTGCACAACATGGGGGATCATGTAACTCGCCTTGATCGTTGGGAACCGGAGCTGAATGAAGCCATACCAA
ACGACGAGCGTGACACCACGATGCCTGCAGCAATGGCAACAACGTTGCGCAAACTATTAACTGGCGAACT
ACTTACTCTAGCTTCCCGGCAACAATTAATAGACTGGATGGAGGCGGATAAAGTTGCAGGACCACTTCTG
CGCTCGGCCCTTCCGGCTGGCTGGTTTATTGCTGATAAATCTGGAGCCGGTGAGCGTGGGTCTCGCGGTA
TCATTGCAGCACTGGGGCCAGATGGTAAGCCCTCCCGTATCGTAGTTATCTACACGACGGGGAGTCAGGC
AACTATGGATGAACGAAATAGACAGATCGCTGAGATAGGTGCCTCACTGATTAAGCATTGGTAACTGTCA
GACCAAGTTTACTCATATATACTTTAGATTGATTTAAAACTTCATTTTTAATTTAAAAGGATCTAGGTGA
AGATCCTTTTTGATAATCTCATGACCAAAATCCCTTAACGTGAGTTTTCGTTCCACTGAGCGTCAGACCC
CGTAGAAAAGATCAAAGGATCTTCTTGAGATCCTTTTTTTCTGCGCGTAATCTGCTGCTTGCAAACAAAA
AAACCACCGCTACCAGCGGTGGTTTGTTTGCCGGATCAAGAGCTACCAACTCTTTTTCCGAAGGTAACTG
GCTTCAGCAGAGCGCAGATACCAAATACTGTCCTTCTAGTGTAGCCGTAGTTAGGCCACCACTTCAAGAA
CTCTGTAGCACCGCCTACATACCTCGCTCTGCTAATCCTGTTACCAGTGGCTGCTGCCAGTGGCGATAAG
TCGTGTCTTACCGGGTTGGACTCAAGACGATAGTTACCGGATAAGGCGCAGCGGTCGGGCTGAACGGGGG
GTTCGTGCACACAGCCCAGCTTGGAGCGAACGACCTACACCGAACTGAGATACCTACAGCGTGAGCTATG
AGAAAGCGCCACGCTTCCCGAAGGGAGAAAGGCGGACAGGTATCCGGTAAGCGGCAGGGTCGGAACAGGA
GAGCGCACGAGGGAGCTTCCAGGGGGAAACGCCTGGTATCTTTATAGTCCTGTCGGGTTTCGCCACCTCT
GACTTGAGCGTCGATTTTTGTGATGCTCGTCAGGGGGGCGGAGCCTATGGAAAAACGCCAGCAACGCGGC
CTTTTTACGGTTCCTGGCCTTTTGCTGGCCTTTTGCTCACATGTTCTTTCCTGCGTTATCCCCTGATTCT
GTGGATAACCGTATTACCGCCTTTGAGTGAGCTGATACCGCTCGCCGCAGCCGAACGACCGAGCGCAGCG
AGTCAGTGAGCGAGGAAGCGGAAGAGCGCCTGATGCGGTATTTTCTCCTTACGCATCTGTGCGGTATTTC
ACACCGCAATGGTGCACTCTCAGTACAATCTGCTCTGATGCCGCATAGTTAAGCCAGTATACACTCCGCT
ATCGCTACGTGACTGGGTCATGGCTGCGCCCCGACACCCGCCAACACCCGCTGACGCGCCCTGACGGGCT
TGTCTGCTCCCGGCATCCGCTTACAGACAAGCTGTGACCGTCTCCGGGAGCTGCATGTGTCAGAGGTTTT
CACCGTCATCACCGAAACGCGCGAGGCAGCTGCGGTAAAGCTCATCAGCGTGGTCGTGAAGCGATTCACA
GATGTCTGCCTGTTCATCCGCGTCCAGCTCGTTGAGTTTCTCCAGAAGCGTTAATGTCTGGCTTCTGATA
AAGCGGGCCATGTTAAGGGCGGTTTTTTCCTGTTTGGTCACTGATGCCTCCGTGTAAGGGGGATTTCTGT
TCATGGGGGTAATGATACCGATGAAACGAGAGAGGATGCTCACGATACGGGTTACTGATGATGAACATGC
CCGGTTACTGGAACGTTGTGAGGGTAAACAACTGGCGGTATGGATGCGGCGGGACCAGAGAAAAATCACT
CAGGGTCAATGCCAGCGCTTCGTTAATACAGATGTAGGTGTTCCACAGGGTAGCCAGCAGCATCCTGCGA
TGCAGATCCGGAACATAATGGTGCAGGGCGCTGACTTCCGCGTTTCCAGACTTTACGAAACACGGAAACC
GAAGACCATTCATGTTGTTGCTCAGGTCGCAGACGTTTTGCAGCAGCAGTCGCTTCACGTTCGCTCGCGT
ATCGGTGATTCATTCTGCTAACCAGTAAGGCAACCCCGCCAGCCTAGCCGGGTCCTCAACGACAGGAGCA
CGATCATGCGCACCCGTGGCCAGGACCCAACGCTGCCCGAGATGCGCCGCGTGCGGCTGCTGGAGATGGC
GGACGCGATGGATATGTTCTGCCAAGGGTTGGTTTGCGCATTCACAGTTCTCCGCAAGAATTGATTGGCT
CCAATTCTTGGAGTGGTGAATCCGTTAGCGAGGTGCCGCCGGCTTCCATTCAGGTCGAGGTGGCCCGGCT
CCATGCACCGCGACGCAACGCGGGGAGGCAGACAAGGTATAGGGCGGCGCCTACAATCCATGCCAACCCG
TTCCATGTGCTCGCCGAGGCGGCATAAATCGCCGTGACGATCAGCGGTCCAATGATCGAAGTTAGGCTGG
TAAGAGCCGCGAGCGATCCTTGAAGCTGTCCCTGATGGTCGTCATCTACCTGCCTGGACAGCATGGCCTG
CAACGCGGGCATCCCGATGCCGCCGGAAGCGAGAAGAATCATAATGGGGAAGGCCATCCAGCCTCGCGTC
GCGAACGCCAGCAAGACGTAGCCCAGCGCGTCGGCCGCCATGCCGGCGATAATGGCCTGCTTCTCGCCGA
AACGTTTGGTGGCGGGACCAGTGACGAAGGCTTGAGCGAGGGCGTGCAAGATTCCGAATACCGCAAGCGA
CAGGCCGATCATCGTCGCGCTCCAGCGAAAGCGGTCCTCGCCGAAAATGACCCAGAGCGCTGCCGGCACC
TGTCCTACGAGTTGCATGATAAAGAAGACAGTCATAAGTGCGGCGACGATAGTCATGCCCCGCGCCCACC
GGAAGGAGCTGACTGGGTTGAAGGCTCTCAAGGGCATCGGTCGACGCTCTCCCTTATGCGACTCCTGCAT
TAGGAAGCAGCCCAGTAGTAGGTTGAGGCCGTTGAGCACCGCCGCCGCAAGGAATGGTGCATGCAAGGAG
ATGGCGCCCAACAGTCCCCCGGCCACGGGGCCTGCCACCATACCCACGCCGAAACAAGCGCTCATGAGCC
CGAAGTGGCGAGCCCGATCTTCCCCATCGGTGATGTCGGCGATATAGGCGCCAGCAACCGCACCTGTGGC
GCCGGTGATGCCGGCCACGATGCGTCCGGCGTAGAGGATCGAGATCTCGATCCCGCGAAATTAATACGAC
TCACTATAGGGAGACCACAACGGTTTCCCTCTAGTGCCGGCTCCGGAGAGCTCTTTAATTAAGCGGCCGC
CCTGCAGGACTCGAGTTCTAGAAATAATTTTGTTTAACTTTAAGAAGGAGATATACATATGAAATCTTCT
CACCATCACCATCACCATGGTTCTTCTATGAAAATCGAAGAAGGTAAACTGGTAATCTGGATTAACGGCG
ATAAAGGCTATAACGGTCTCGCTGAAGTCGGTAAGAAATTCGAGAAAGATACCGGAATTAAAGTCACCGT
TGAGCATCCGGATAAACTGGAAGAGAAATTCCCACAGGTTGCGGCAACTGGCGATGGCCCTGACATTATC
TTCTGGGCACACGACCGCTTTGGTGGCTACGCTCAATCTGGCCTGTTGGCTGAAATCACCCCGGACAAAG
CGTTCCAGGACAAGCTGTATCCGTTTACCTGGGATGCCGTACGTTACAACGGCAAGCTGATTGCTTACCC
GATCGCTGTTGAAGCGTTATCGCTGATTTATAACAAAGATCTGCTGCCGAACCCGCCAAAAACCTGGGAA
GAGATCCCGGCGCTGGATAAAGAACTGAAAGCGAAAGGTAAGAGCGCGCTGATG
Features (pLannotate 1.2.2; 17 found; start..end, strand, type, name):
    709..725     +  CDS            TEV site (fragment): tobacco etch virus (TEV) protease recognition and cleavage site
    736..4212    +  CDS            cas13a: CS13A_LEPBD - Also known as c2c2
   4298..4347    +  CDS            SET1 (fragment): solubility-enhancement tag derived from T7 phage gene 10B
   4355..4402    +  terminator     T7 terminator: transcription terminator for bacteriophage T7 RNA polymerase
   4428..4720    -  CDS            TcR (fragment): tetracycline efflux protein; tet; confers resistance to tetracycline
   4768..4796    -  promoter       tet promoter: E. coli promoter for tetracycline efflux protein gene
   4909..5013    +  promoter       AmpR promoter: bla
   5014..5874    +  CDS            AmpR: β-lactamase; bla; confers resistance to ampicillin, carbenicillin, and related antibiotics
   6045..6633    +  rep_origin     ori: high-copy-number ColE1/pMB1/pBR322/pUC origin of replication
   6819..6958    -  misc_feature   bom: basis of mobility region from pBR322
   7060..7251    -  CDS            rop: Rop protein, which maintains plasmids at low copy number; rop
   7268..7648    +  CDS            YPB1_ECOLX: Protein predicted: Swiss-Prot protein existence level 4. From Escherichia coli.
   7890..8790    -  CDS            TcR (fragment): tetracycline efflux protein; tet; confers resistance to tetracycline
   8812..8830    +  promoter       T7 promoter: promoter for bacteriophage T7 RNA polymerase
   8919..8941    +  RBS            RBS: efficient ribosome binding site from bacteriophage T7 gene 10 (Olins and Rangwala, 1989)
   8961..8978    +  CDS            6xHis: 6xHis affinity tag
   8988..654     +  CDS            MBP (across the origin): maltose binding protein from E. coli; malE (mutated); This version of the gene does not encode a signal sequence, so MBP will remain in the cytosol.
