[The description below was written by a language model from this plasmid's Addgene catalogue record and pLannotate feature annotations shown in this document.]
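Description:
p2CT-His-MBP-Lbu_C2c2_N314A is a 9.4 kb bacterial expression plasmid for producing a point mutant of the type VI-A CRISPR effector Cas13a (formerly C2c2), annotated as the Leptotrichia buccalis protein, in E. coli. It is built on the p2CT backbone, a pBR322-derived ligation-independent cloning vector. The plasmid replicates from a ColE1/pMB1-type origin, and the backbone also retains the bom mobility region, the rop gene and disrupted remnants of the tetracycline resistance gene with its promoter, which are not functional markers. Selection is by ampicillin through the β-lactamase gene under its native promoter. The catalogue lists the plasmid as high copy, although Rop normally moderates copy number in this origin family.

The expression cassette is driven by a T7 promoter followed by the efficient phage T7 gene 10 ribosome binding site, so expression requires a host that supplies T7 RNA polymerase. No lac operator or lacI was annotated in the feature table. The open reading frame encodes an N-terminal 6xHis tag, a signal-sequence-free maltose binding protein that stays in the cytosol and aids solubility, a TEV protease recognition site, and then the Cas13a coding sequence carrying the N314A substitution. A T7 terminator closes the transcription unit. A short fragment resembling a T7 gene 10B-derived solubility tag lies just upstream of the terminator and is probably vector-derived sequence. This arrangement allows affinity capture through the His tag or MBP, followed by removal of the fusion partner by TEV cleavage. The stated purpose is bacterial expression of Cas13a. The record does not say what functional effect the N314A change is meant to test.
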