Addgene plasmid #91858: p2CT-His-MBP-Lbu_C2c2_N314A
Purpose: Bacterial expression for Cas13a
Depositing lab: Jennifer Doudna. Depositing organization: University of California, Berkeley. Publication: RNA Targeting by Functionally Orthogonal Type VI-A CRISPR-Cas Enzymes. East-Seletsky A, O'Connell MR, Burstein D, Knott GJ, Doudna JA. Mol Cell. 2017 May 4;66(3):373-383.e3. doi: 10.1016/j.molcel.2017.04.008. PubMed 28475872.
Backbone
  Vector backbone: p2CT
  Backbone manufacturer: UC Berkeley Macrolab
  Vector type: Bacterial Expression
Growth in bacteria
  Bacterial resistance: Ampicillin, 100 μg/mL
  Growth temperature: 37°C
  Growth strain: DH5alpha
  Copy number: High Copy
Gene/Insert
  Gene/Insert name: LbuCas13a (LbuC2c2) N314A
  Mutation: N314A
  Tag / fusion protein: His6-MBP-TEV site (N terminal on backbone)
  Cloning method: Ligation Independent Cloning
Terms and licenses: Academic/Nonprofit Terms; Industry Terms: Not Available to Industry
How to cite: p2CT-His-MBP-Lbu_C2c2_N314A was a gift from Jennifer Doudna (Addgene plasmid # 91858 ; http://n2t.net/addgene:91858 ; RRID:Addgene_91858)
